Addgene plasmid #126812: FLN-deltaABD-mEos3.2
Purpose: express filamin with actin binding domain deleted
Depositing lab: David Knecht. Depositing organization: University of Connecticut.
Backbone
  Vector backbone: pDXA-HY
  Vector type: Dictyostelium expression
  Selectable markers: Neomycin (select with G418)
Growth in bacteria
  Bacterial resistance: Ampicillin, 100 μg/mL
  Growth temperature: 37°C
  Growth strain: DH5alpha
  Copy number: High Copy
Gene/Insert
  Gene/Insert name: filamin deltaABD-mEos3.2
  Insert size (bp): 2424
  Tag / fusion protein: mEos3.2 (C terminal on insert)
  Cloning method: Restriction Enzyme; 5′ cloning site Unknown (unknown if destroyed); 3′ cloning site Unknown (unknown if destroyed)
  Sequencing primers: 5′ CAGATTGCATAAAAAGATTTTTTTTTT
Terms and licenses: Academic/Nonprofit Terms; Industry Terms: Not Available to Industry
How to cite: FLN-deltaABD-mEos3.2 was a gift from David Knecht (Addgene plasmid # 126812 ; http://n2t.net/addgene:126812 ; RRID:Addgene_126812)
