[The description below was written by a language model from this plasmid's Addgene catalogue record and pLannotate feature annotations shown in this document.]
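Description:
FLN-deltaABD-mEos3.2 is a Dictyostelium expression plasmid built on the pDXA-HY backbone and designed to produce a truncated filamin that lacks its actin-binding domain, fused at its C terminus to the photoconvertible fluorescent protein mEos3.2. In the 8,658 nt sequenced record, the insert is annotated as a fragment of Dictyostelium discoideum abpC (gelation factor, an F-actin cross-linking protein). It is followed almost immediately by a fluorescent protein reading frame that the annotation software matched to the closely related mEos3.1; the catalogue entry names it mEos3.2. A short match to a His-tag-containing composite tag lies just upstream of the filamin fragment, which may reflect an N-terminal histidine tag from the backbone, though the record does not confirm this. The promoter driving the fusion is not annotated or stated. Very short hits to yeast CEN4 and a C. elegans eft-3 promoter are probably chance matches, perhaps to AT-rich Dictyostelium sequence, rather than functional elements.

For propagation in E. coli the plasmid carries a high-copy ColE1/pUC-type origin and an ampicillin resistance gene with its own promoter, along with leftover lac promoter/operator, rop, bom and M13 gene II fragments typical of older cloning vectors. Selection in Dictyostelium relies on a complete neo (nptII) gene conferring G418 resistance; adjacent bleomycin-resistance fragments and a piece of the Dictyostelium cprA gene appear to be part of or remnants around this marker cassette.

The stated purpose is to express filamin with its actin-binding domain deleted. The mEos3.2 tag allows the mutant's localization to be imaged, and such a construct would be suited to testing how much filamin behaviour depends on direct actin binding.
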