Features (pLannotate 1.2.2; 19 found; start..end, strand, type, name):
     55..135     -  CDS            cprA (fragment): CYSP1_DICDI - Also known as CP1. Experimental evidence at transcript level: Swiss-Prot protein existence level 2. Cysteine proteinases 1 and 2 are believed to participate in the breakdown of protein during differentiation of Dictyostelium as a response to starvation. From Dictyostelium discoideum (Slime mold).
    243..416     -  CDS            ble (fragment): BLE_KLEPN - Experimental evidence at protein level: Swiss-Prot protein existence level 1. Binding protein with a strong affinity to the bleomycin family of antibiotics. Binds to CL990; an antimitotic-antibiotic compound. From Klebsiella pneumoniae.
    418..573     -  CDS            ble (fragment): BLE_KLEPN - Experimental evidence at protein level: Swiss-Prot protein existence level 1. Binding protein with a strong affinity to the bleomycin family of antibiotics. Binds to CL990; an antimitotic-antibiotic compound. From Klebsiella pneumoniae.
    597..1388    -  CDS            neo: KKA2_KLEPN - Also known as kan, nptII. Experimental evidence at protein level: Swiss-Prot protein existence level 1. Resistance to kanamycin, neomycin, paromomycin, ribostamycin, butirosin and gentamicin B. From Klebsiella pneumoniae.
   1516..1534    +  misc_feature   CEN4 (fragment): S. cerevisiae CEN4 centromere
   2108..2128    +  promoter       eft-3 promoter (fragment): eft-3; promoter for the C. elegans elongation factor 1α gene (Mitrovich and Anderson, 2000)
   2179..2195    -  protein_bind   lac operator: The lac repressor binds to the lac operator to inhibit transcription in E. coli. This inhibition can be relieved by adding lactose or isopropyl-β-D-thiogalactopyranoside (IPTG). lac repressor encoded by lacI
   2203..2233    -  promoter       lac promoter: promoter for the E. coli lac operon
   2248..2269    -  protein_bind   CAP binding site: CAP binding activates transcription in the presence of cAMP. E. coli catabolite activator protein
   2282..2374    -  CDS            lacI (fragment): lac repressor; lacI; The lac repressor binds to the lac operator to inhibit transcription in E. coli. This inhibition can be relieved by adding lactose or isopropyl-β-D-thiogalactopyranoside (IPTG).
   2557..3145    -  rep_origin     ori: high-copy-number ColE1/pMB1/pBR322/pUC origin of replication
   3316..4176    -  CDS            AmpR: β-lactamase; bla; confers resistance to ampicillin, carbenicillin, and related antibiotics
   4177..4281    -  promoter       AmpR promoter: bla
   4376..4411    +  CDS            rop (fragment): Rop protein, which maintains plasmids at low copy number; rop
   4513..4612    +  misc_feature   bom (fragment): basis of mobility region from pBR322
   4620..4990    -  CDS            M13 gene II (fragment) (sequence partly withheld): pII; II; replication
   5969..5988    +  CDS            capTEV™ (fragment): composite tag for in vivo biotinylation, TEV protease cleavage, and 6xHis tagging
   6010..7824    +  CDS            abpC (fragment): GELA_DICDI - Experimental evidence at protein level: Swiss-Prot protein existence level 1. F-actin cross-linking protein. From Dictyostelium discoideum (Slime mold).
   7831..8508    +  CDS            mEos3.1: mEos3.1 is a photoconvertible green/yellow fluorescent protein published in 2012, derived from Lobophyllia hemprichii. It has moderate acid sensitivity.
>Addgene plasmid #126812 | FLN-deltaABD-mEos3.2 | addgene full sequence | sequence record 247612 | Addgene NGS Result
TTTTTTTTTTTTTTTTTTTTTTTTTTTCTAAACTAAATATTTGGTATAAATTTAAATTATACTAGTTGAA
ACAAAGTTTGATACACCACATGTATTCTTTCCTCTTCTTAAATAAATGTATCCTTGTTCTCCCCAACTTT
TTTTTTTTTTTAACAAAATTAATTATTAGTAAACTAAATTATTATTTTTTTTATTATTATTATTTTAAAA
TTTAAAATACTTACTCTGCACCCCAAGAATTGATCCGGGACCAAAGCGGCCATCGTGCCTCCCCACTCCT
GCAGTTCGGGGGCATGGATGCGCGGATAGCCGCTGCTGGTTTCCTGGATGCCGACGGATTTGCACTGCCG
GTAGAACTCCGCGAGGTCGTCCAGCCTCAGGCAGCAGCTGAACCAACTCGCGAGGGGATCGAGCCCGGCC
GGGGTGGGCGAAGAACTCCAGCATGAGATCCCCGCGCTGGAGGATCATCCAGCCGGCGTCCCGGAAAACG
ATTCCGAAGCCCAACCTTTCATAGAAGGCGGCGGTGGAATCGAAATCTCGTGATGGCAGGTTGGGCGTCG
CTTGGTCGGTCATTTCGAACCCCAGAGTCCCGCTCAGAAGAACTCGTCAAGAAGGCGATAGAAGGCGATG
CGCTGCGAATCGGGAGCGGCGATACCGTAAAGCACGAGGAAGCGGTCAGCCCATTCGCCGCCAAGCTCTT
CAGCAATATCACGGGTAGCCAACGCTATGTCCTGATAGCGGTCCGCCACACCCAGCCGGCCACAGTCGAT
GAATCCAGAAAAGCGGCCATTTTCCACCATGATATTCGGCAAGCAGGCATCGCCATGGGTCACGACGAGA
TCCTCGCCGTCGGGCATGCGCGCCTTGAGCCTGGCGAACAGTTCGGCTGGCGCGAGCCCCTGATGCTCTT
CGTCCAGATCATCCTGATCGACAAGACCGGCTTCCATCCGAGTACGTGCTCGCTCGATGCGATGTTTCGC
TTGGTGGTCGAATGGGCAGGTAGCCGGATCAAGCGTATGCAGCCGCCGCATTGCATCAGCCATGATGGAT
ACTTTCTCGGCAGGAGCAAGGTGAGATGACAGGAGATCCTGCCCCGGCACTTCGCCCAATAGCAGCCAGT
CCCTTCCCGCTTCAGTGACAACGTCGAGCACAGCTGCGCAAGGAACGCCCGTCGTGGCCAGCCACGATAG
CCGCGCTGCCTCGTCCTGCAGTTCATTCAGGGCACCGGACAGGTCGGTCTTGACAAAAAGAACCGGGCGC
CCCTGCGCTGACAGCCGGAACACGGCGGCATCAGAGCAGCCGATTGTCTGTTGTGCCCAGTCATAGCCGA
ATAGCCTCTCCACCCAAGCGGCCGGAGAACCTGCGTGCAATCCATCTTGTTCAATCATGCGAAACGATCC
AGCTTGAACATCTTCACCATCCATTTTATATTATATTTATTTATTTGATTATTTTTTGAATTAATTAAAA
AAAAAAAAAAATTTCATTTTATAATCTCAGAAACCTCAAAAAAAAAAAAATAAAAAATAAAAAATATAAA
AAAATAAAAATAAAATCCCAATTTTAAAGCGAAAAACCACCCATGGTTTGAAAATTTCAATCAATTTCAA
ATAACTTTACTTAAAAAAAACCCATTTTTTATTTAAAAATTTCTTTTTTAATTAGGCATCAGAATATCAA
TTCTTTGTTTATTACTTGAATTATTTAGGAAAAAAAAAAAAAAAAAAAAATCATCCATTTGTACTAAAAC
TTTAAAATTCTATTTTTTTTTTTTTTTTTTATAATTATTATTTTTTCATATCTCTTTTTTTTTTATATAA
AATATCCATCATTATTCTTCAAAATAAAAAAATAATTACAAAAAGTGAATAATAATTAAATAATTAATAA
ACCTTTACACTTTTTTTTTTCTTTTTACAGTTTTTATATTTATTTTAATTTTATTATTTTGCGCAACTTT
GAAAAAATAAAAAAGATAAAGTTTTTATAAATATCTATCAAAAAGATATCGTTGTTGATTGATTATTTTG
GATAATTTTTCTTTAAATTGGGGCAAATCTGTAATTTTCAGATTAATAAGATTTTTCCTTTTTATTTTTC
TTTTTAGTTTTTGTAATTTTTAAAAATAAACCTCTGAATTAATTCGTAATCATGGTCATAGCTGTTTCCT
GTGTGAAATTGTTATCCGCTCACAATTCCACACAACATACGAGCCGGAAGCATAAAGTGTAAAGCCTGGG
GTGCCTAATGAGTGAGCTAACTCACATTAATTGCGTTGCGCTCACTGCCCGCTTTCCAGTCGGGAAACCT
GTCGTGCCAGCTGCATTAATGAATCGGCCAACGCGCGGGGAGAGGCGGTTTGCGTATTGGGCGCTCTTCC
GCTTCCTCGCTCACTGACTCGCTGCGCTCGGTCGTTCGGCTGCGGCGAGCGGTATCAGCTCACTCAAAGG
CGGTAATACGGTTATCCACAGAATCAGGGGATAACGCAGGAAAGAACATGTGAGCAAAAGGCCAGCAAAA
GGCCAGGAACCGTAAAAAGGCCGCGTTGCTGGCGTTTTTCCATAGGCTCCGCCCCCCTGACGAGCATCAC
AAAAATCGACGCTCAAGTCAGAGGTGGCGAAACCCGACAGGACTATAAAGATACCAGGCGTTTCCCCCTG
GAAGCTCCCTCGTGCGCTCTCCTGTTCCGACCCTGCCGCTTACCGGATACCTGTCCGCCTTTCTCCCTTC
GGGAAGCGTGGCGCTTTCTCATAGCTCACGCTGTAGGTATCTCAGTTCGGTGTAGGTCGTTCGCTCCAAG
CTGGGCTGTGTGCACGAACCCCCCGTTCAGCCCGACCGCTGCGCCTTATCCGGTAACTATCGTCTTGAGT
CCAACCCGGTAAGACACGACTTATCGCCACTGGCAGCAGCCACTGGTAACAGGATTAGCAGAGCGAGGTA
TGTAGGCGGTGCTACAGAGTTCTTGAAGTGGTGGCCTAACTACGGCTACACTAGAAGAACAGTATTTGGT
ATCTGCGCTCTGCTGAAGCCAGTTACCTTCGGAAAAAGAGTTGGTAGCTCTTGATCCGGCAAACAAACCA
CCGCTGGTAGCGGTGGTTTTTTTGTTTGCAAGCAGCAGATTACGCGCAGAAAAAAAGGATCTCAAGAAGA
TCCTTTGATCTTTTCTACGGGGTCTGACGCTCAGTGGAACGAAAACTCACGTTAAGGGATTTTGGTCATG
AGATTATCAAAAAGGATCTTCACCTAGATCCTTTTAAATTAAAAATGAAGTTTTAAATCAATCTAAAGTA
TATATGAGTAAACTTGGTCTGACAGTTACCAATGCTTAATCAGTGAGGCACCTATCTCAGCGATCTGTCT
ATTTCGTTCATCCATAGTTGCCTGACTCCCCGTCGTGTAGATAACTACGATACGGGAGGGCTTACCATCT
GGCCCCAGTGCTGCAATGATACCGCGAGACCCACGCTCACCGGCTCCAGATTTATCAGCAATAAACCAGC
CAGCCGGAAGGGCCGAGCGCAGAAGTGGTCCTGCAACTTTATCCGCCTCCATCCAGTCTATTAATTGTTG
CCGGGAAGCTAGAGTAAGTAGTTCGCCAGTTAATAGTTTGCGCAACGTTGTTGCCATTGCTACAGGCATC
GTGGTGTCACGCTCGTCGTTTGGTATGGCTTCATTCAGCTCCGGTTCCCAACGATCAAGGCGAGTTACAT
GATCCCCCATGTTGTGCAAAAAAGCGGTTAGCTCCTTCGGTCCTCCGATCGTTGTCAGAAGTAAGTTGGC
CGCAGTGTTATCACTCATGGTTATGGCAGCACTGCATAATTCTCTTACTGTCATGCCATCCGTAAGATGC
TTTTCTGTGACTGGTGAGTACTCAACCAAGTCATTCTGAGAATAGTGTATGCGGCGACCGAGTTGCTCTT
GCCCGGCGTCAATACGGGATAATACCGCGCCACATAGCAGAACTTTAAAAGTGCTCATCATTGGAAAACG
TTCTTCGGGGCGAAAACTCTCAAGGATCTTACCGCTGTTGAGATCCAGTTCGATGTAACCCACTCGTGCA
CCCAACTGATCTTCAGCATCTTTTACTTTCACCAGCGTTTCTGGGTGAGCAAAAACAGGAAGGCAAAATG
CCGCAAAAAAGGGAATAAGGGCGACACGGAAATGTTGAATACTCATACTCTTCCTTTTTCAATATTATTG
AAGCATTTATCAGGGTTATTGTCTCATGAGCGGATACATATTTGAATGTATTTAGAAAAATAAACAAATA
GGGGTTCCGCGCACATTTCCCCGAAAAGTGCCACCTGACGTCTAAGAAACCATTATTATCATGACATTAA
CCTATAAAAATAGGCGTATCACGAGGCCCTTTCGTCTCGCGCGTTTCGGTGATGACGGTGAAAACCTCTG
ACACATGCAGCTCCCGGAGACGGTCACAGCTTGTCTGTAAGCGGATGCCGGGAGCAGACAAGCCCGTCAG
GGCGCGTCAGCGGGTGTTGGCGGGTGTCGGGGCTGGCTTAACTATGCGGCATCAGAGCAGATTGTACTGA
GAGTGCACCATATGCGGTGTGAAATACCGCACAGATGCGTAAGGAGAAAATACCGCATCAGGCGATTCCA
ACATCCAATAAATCATACAGGCAAGGCAAAGAA
[83 nt withheld, positions 4654-4736]
GGGAGAAGCCTTTATTTCAACGCAA
[44 nt withheld, positions 4762-4805]
TGAGTAATGTGTAGGT
[44 nt withheld, positions 4822-4865]
A
[69 nt withheld, positions 4867-4935]
CTACAAAGGCTATCAGGTCATTGCCTGAGAGTCTGGAGCAAACAAGAGAATCGATAGGCAATTTATTTTT
ATATCTATCTAAAAAAAAACTAGGAAAAATGAATGTCATCAAATAGTATTTTAACATTTTTTTTTTTTTT
TTAAAAAAAAAWKTTWATNNACAAAAAAAAAAAAAWTTTNTATTANAAAAAAAAAAAAAAAAAAAAAAAA
AAAAAAAKTTAAWAAAAAAAAAAAAAAAAAAAAAGAGGGGAAAGTAATTATAACTAGGTTAGTTTTTTAT
AATTTTTACATATTTGTTAATAACTTTTAATTTTGAATCATATGATATTACATCGTCCCGTTGAAAAAAA
AAAAAAAAAATTTTTTTTTTCAAACATTTTCATTTTTTAAAAAATGATATAAAATTTTAAACTAAACTAT
TTTATTAAATACAAACATATAACTTTATCTTAATCAATTTTTTTGGTTTATACATATTTATGTTCGTACT
GAAGTATAGATCTTATTACTAAAGTTTCAAAAGTTTTAAAAAAAATTAAAGGGGGTAAATATATAACTTT
CTGTTTTTTTCAATTCTGTCATGACAAAAAAAAAAAAGTGTCATGACAAAAAAAAAAAAAAAAAAATTTA
TTTCTTCAATAGGTATTGAAATGACCTCCGTTTTTAATAAAAAGTATATATTTGTGCTCGTCTAGGATCT
AGCTTACTAGTGTCGACTAGATAAAAAAAATTTTTATTTATTTTTATTTATTTTGAATTAAATAGATTAC
AAATTAATTAATCCCATCAAATCTTTAAAAAAAAAAATGGTTTAAAAAAACTTGGGTTGGTTAATTATTA
TTTGAAAATTTTAAAACCCAAATTAAAAAAAAAAAATGGGATTCAAAAATTTTTTTTTTTTTTTTTTTTT
TTTTTTTTTTTTTTTTTTTTTTTTTTWTTTTATAAAAAAATTTTTTTTTTTTTTTTTCTTATTTCTTAAA
ACAAATAAATTAAATTAAATAAAAAATAAAAATCAGATCCCAAGCTTAAAAAATGCATCATCATCATCAT
CATCACGATGGTACCGAGCTCATGGTTGAAGTTTATGGTCCAGGTGTTGAAGGTGGTTTCGTTAATAAAT
CCGCCGATTTCCACATTAAAGCCGTCAACTACTATGGTGAACCATTAGCCAACGGTGGTGAAGGTTTCAC
TGTTAGCGTCGTTGGTGCCGATGGTGTTGAAGTCCCATGCAAATTGGTTGACAACAAAAATGGTATCTAT
GATGCTTCATACACTGCTACCGTTCCACAAGACTACACTGTCGTCGTTCAATTAGATGATGTCCACTGCA
AAGACTCACCATACAACGTTAAGATTGACGGTTCAGATGCTCAACACTCAAATGCCTACGGTCCAGGTTT
AGAAGGTGGTAAAGTTGGTGTTCCAGCTGCTTTCAAAATCCAAGGTCGTAACAAGGATGGCGAGACCGTC
ACTCAAGGTGGTGATGATTTCACCGTCAAAGTTCAATCACCAGAAGGTCCAGTCGATGCTCAAATCAAAG
ACAATGGTGATGGTTCATACGATGTTGAATACAAACCAACCAAAGGTGGTGATCACACTGTCGAAGTTTT
CCTCCGTGGTGAACCATTAGCCCAAGGTCCAACCGAAGTTAAGATCCTCAACTCTGACTCTCAAAACAGT
TATTGTGATGGTCCAGGTTTCGAAAAAGCCCAAGCTAAACGTCCAACTGAATTCACTATTCACTCTGTTG
GTGCTGATAATAAACCATGTGCTGCTGGTGGTGATCCATTCCAAGTATCCATCAGTGGTCCACACCCAGT
CAACGTTGGTATCACCGATAATGACGATGGTACTTACACTGTTGCCTACACTCCAGAACAACCAGGTGAC
TACGAAATTCAAGTCACCCTCAATGATGAAGCCATCAAGGATATTCCAAAATCAATTCATATTAAACCAG
CTGCTGATCCAGAGAAATCATACGCTGAAGGTCCAGGTTTAGATGGTGGTGAATGTTTCCAACCAAGCAA
ATTCAAGATTCATGCAGTTGATCCAGATGGTGTACACCGTACTGACGGTGGTGACGGTTTTGTCGTTACC
ATTGAAGGTCCAGCTCCAGTCGATCCAGTTATGGTCGATAATGGTGATGGTACATATGATGTTGAATTTG
AACCAAAAGAAGCCGGTGACTATGTTATCAATCTCACTTTAGATGGTGACAACGTCAATGGTTTCCCAAA
GACTGTTACCGTTAAACCAGCCCCATCCGCTGAACACTCTTATGCTGAAGGTGAAGGTTTAGTCAAAGTA
TTTGATAATGCCCCAGCTGAATTCACTATTTTCGCCGTTGACACTAAAGGTGTTGCTCGTACCGATGGTG
GTGATCCATTTGAAGTCGCTATCAATGGTCCAGATGGTTTAGTCGTTGATGCCAAAGTTACCGATAACAA
TGACGGTACTTATGGTGTTGTCTATGATGCCCCAGTTGAAGGTAACTACAATGTTAATGTCACCCTCCGT
GGTAATCCAATCAAAAATATGCCAATCGATGTCAAATGCATTGAAGGTGCCAATGGTGAAGATTCATCAT
TCGGTTCATTCACTTTTACCGTCGCTGCTAAAAATAAGAAAGGTGAAGTTAAAACCTATGGTGGTGATAA
ATTTGAAGTCTCTATCACTGGTCCAGCTGAAGAAATCACTCTCGATGCTATTGATAACCAAGATGGTACT
TATACTGCCGCTTACTCTTTAGTTGGTAATGGTCGTTTCTCAACTGGTGTCAAATTAAACGGTAAACACA
TTGAAGGTTCTCCATTCAAACAAGTACTTGGTAACCCAGGTAAAAAGAATCCAGAAGTTAAATCTTTCAC
TACTACTCGTACTGCCAATGGATCCATGAGTGCGATTAAGCCAGACATGAAGATCAAACTCCGTATGGAA
GGCAACGTAAACGGGCACCACTTTGTGATCGACGGAGATGGTACAGGCAAGCCTTTTGAGGGAAAACAGA
GTATGGATCTTGAAGTCAAAGAGGGCGGACCTCTGCCTTTTGCCTTTGATATCCTGACCACTGCATTCCA
TTACGGCAACAGGGTATTCGCCAAATATCCAGACAACATACAAGACTATTTTAAGCAGTCGTTTCCTAAG
GGGTATTCGTGGGAACGAAGCTTGACTTTCGAAGACGGGGGCATTTGCAACGCCAGAAACGACATAACAA
TGGAAGGGGACACTTTCTATAATAAAGTTCGATTTTATGGTACCAACTTTCCCGCCAATGGTCCAGTTAT
GCAGAAGAAGACGCTGAAATGGGAGCCCTCCACTGAGAAAATGTATGTGCGTGATGGAGTGCTGACGGGT
GATGTAGAGATGGCTTTGTTGCTTGAAGGAAATGCCCATTACCGATGTGACTTCAGAACTACTTACAAAG
CTAAGGAGAAGGGTGTCAAGTTACCAGGCGCCCACTTTGTGGACCACTGCATTGAGATTTTAAGCCATGA
CAAAGATTACAACAAGGTTAAGCTGTATGAGCATGCTGTTGCTCATTCTGGATTGCCTGACAATGCCAGA
CGATAATCTAGAGGATCAATTCAAGTTTTACCATAAAATAAAAAAAAAAAATAAAAAAAACAAATCCAAT
TATTTTTATATTAAATAATTAAAATAAATGTAACAATAACAATAAATATAATAATATATACATATATATA
CAAACNNNNNNNN
